Addgene plasmid #188104: pCAG-OSF-ATG13 (2-197)-R153D
Purpose: Expresses human ATG13 HORMA R153D mutant in mammalian cells
Depositing lab: James Hurley. Depositing organization: University of California, Berkeley. Publication: Structural basis for ATG9A recruitment to the ULK1 complex in mitophagy initiation. Ren X, Nguyen TN, Lam WK, Buffalo CZ, Lazarou M, Yokom AL, Hurley JH. Sci Adv. 2023 Feb 15;9(7):eadg2997. doi: 10.1126/sciadv.adg2997. Epub 2023 Feb 15. PubMed 36791199.
Backbone
  Vector backbone: pCAG
  Vector type: Mammalian Expression
Growth in bacteria
  Bacterial resistance: Ampicillin, 100 μg/mL
  Growth temperature: 37°C
  Growth strain: DH5alpha
  Copy number: High Copy
Gene/Insert
  Gene/Insert name: ATG13 (alt name: Strep-strep-Flag-ATG13 (2-197)-R153D-stop)
  Species: H. sapiens (human)
  Mutation: ATG13 (2-197)-R153D
  Entrez Gene: ATG13 (a.k.a. KIAA0652, PARATARG8)
  Promoter: CMV
  Tag / fusion protein: strep-strep-Flag tag (N terminal on insert)
  Cloning method: Restriction Enzyme; 5′ cloning site KpnI (unknown if destroyed); 3′ cloning site XhoI (unknown if destroyed)
  Sequencing primers: 5′ ccgctttctggtatgccgtgcg; 3′ gagccagggcattggccacac
Terms and licenses: Academic/Nonprofit Terms; Industry Terms: Not Available to Industry
How to cite: pCAG-OSF-ATG13 (2-197)-R153D was a gift from James Hurley (Addgene plasmid # 188104 ; http://n2t.net/addgene:188104 ; RRID:Addgene_188104)
