[The description below was written by a language model from this plasmid's Addgene catalogue record and pLannotate feature annotations shown in this document.]
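Description:
pCAG-OSF-ATG13 (2-197)-R153D is a 5.5 kb mammalian expression plasmid built on the pCAG backbone, designed to produce a tagged, mutant fragment of human ATG13 in mammalian cells. It is propagated in E. coli as a high-copy plasmid through a ColE1/pUC-type origin and selected with ampicillin via the β-lactamase gene and its own promoter. No mammalian selection marker is annotated, which suits transient transfection. An SV40 origin of replication is present, which can support episomal amplification in cells expressing SV40 large T antigen. Short lac promoter/operator and lacI fragments are backbone remnants with no evident role in expression.

The catalogue entry lists the promoter as CMV. The feature table shows the full composite CAG arrangement: the CMV immediate-early enhancer, the chicken β-actin promoter and a chimeric chicken β-actin/rabbit β-globin intron, which together give strong constitutive expression. The open reading frame begins with an N-terminal "OSF" tag consisting of two Strep-tag II copies and a FLAG epitope, allowing Strep-Tactin affinity purification and anti-FLAG detection or pulldown. This is fused to ATG13 residues 2-197, which the record describes as the HORMA domain, carrying the R153D point substitution and ending in a stop codon. The insert was cloned between KpnI and XhoI sites. It is flanked by β-globin exon-derived fragments and terminated by the rabbit β-globin polyadenylation signal.

ATG13 is an autophagy factor in the ULK1 complex, and the associated study addresses ATG9A recruitment to that complex during mitophagy initiation. The construct therefore most likely serves to express and purify the mutant HORMA domain for interaction or structural comparison with wild type, although the record does not state the specific effect of R153D.
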