Features (pLannotate 1.2.2; 21 found; start..end, strand, type, name):
      4..383     +  enhancer       CMV enhancer: human cytomegalovirus immediate early enhancer
    385..660     +  promoter       chicken β-actin promoter: No description available
    661..1677    +  intron         chimeric intron: chimera between introns from chicken β-actin and rabbit β-globin
   1675..1731    +  CDS            HBB (fragment): HBB_LEPEU - Experimental evidence at protein level: Swiss-Prot protein existence level 1. Involved in oxygen transport from the lung to the various peripheral tissues. From Lepus europaeus (European hare).
   1766..1785    +  CDS            Strep-Tag II (fragment): peptide that binds Strep-Tactin®, an engineered form of streptavidin
   1826..1848    +  CDS            Strep-Tag II (fragment): peptide that binds Strep-Tactin®, an engineered form of streptavidin
   1856..1879    +  CDS            FLAG: FLAG® epitope tag, followed by an enterokinase cleavage site
   1886..2473    +  CDS            ATG13 (fragment): ATG13_HUMAN - Also known as KIAA0652. Experimental evidence at protein level: Swiss-Prot protein existence level 1. Autophagy factor required for autophagosome formation and mitophagy. Target of the TOR kinase signaling pathway that regulates autophagy through the control of the phosphorylation status of ATG13 and ULK1, and the regulation of the ATG13-ULK1-RB1CC1 complex. Through its regulation of ULK1 activity, plays a role in the regulation of the kinase activity of mTORC1 and cell proliferation. From Homo sapiens (Human).
   2483..2560    +  CDS            HBB (fragment): HBB_PONPY - Experimental evidence at transcript level: Swiss-Prot protein existence level 2. Involved in oxygen transport from the lung to the various peripheral tissues. From Pongo pygmaeus (Bornean orangutan).
   2631..2686    +  polyA_signal   β-globin poly(A) signal: rabbit β-globin polyadenylation signal (Gil and Proudfoot, 1987)
   3071..3087    -  protein_bind   lac operator: The lac repressor binds to the lac operator to inhibit transcription in E. coli. This inhibition can be relieved by adding lactose or isopropyl-β-D-thiogalactopyranoside (IPTG). lac repressor encoded by lacI
   3095..3125    -  promoter       lac promoter: promoter for the E. coli lac operon
   3140..3161    -  protein_bind   CAP binding site: CAP binding activates transcription in the presence of cAMP. E. coli catabolite activator protein
   3174..3213    -  CDS            lacI (fragment): lac repressor; lacI; The lac repressor binds to the lac operator to inhibit transcription in E. coli. This inhibition can be relieved by adding lactose or isopropyl-β-D-thiogalactopyranoside (IPTG).
   3220..3242    +  promoter       SV40 promoter (fragment): SV40 enhancer and early promoter
   3266..3401    +  rep_origin     SV40 ori: SV40 origin of replication
   3421..3555    +  polyA_signal   SV40 poly(A) signal: SV40 polyadenylation signal
   3557..3611    -  CDS            lacI (fragment): lac repressor; lacI; The lac repressor binds to the lac operator to inhibit transcription in E. coli. This inhibition can be relieved by adding lactose or isopropyl-β-D-thiogalactopyranoside (IPTG).
   3794..4382    -  rep_origin     ori: high-copy-number ColE1/pMB1/pBR322/pUC origin of replication
   4553..5413    -  CDS            AmpR: β-lactamase; bla; confers resistance to ampicillin, carbenicillin, and related antibiotics
   5414..5518    -  promoter       AmpR promoter: bla
>Addgene plasmid #188104 | pCAG-OSF-ATG13 (2-197)-R153D | addgene full sequence | sequence record 369720 | Addgene NGS Result
GTCGACATTGATTATTGACTAGTTATTAATAGTAATCAATTACGGGGTCATTAGTTCATAGCCCATATAT
GGAGTTCCGCGTTACATAACTTACGGTAAATGGCCCGCCTGGCTGACCGCCCAACGACCCCCGCCCATTG
ACGTCAATAATGACGTATGTTCCCATAGTAACGCCAATAGGGACTTTCCATTGACGTCAATGGGTGGAGT
ATTTACGGTAAACTGCCCACTTGGCAGTACATCAAGTGTATCATATGCCAAGTACGCCCCCTATTGACGT
CAATGACGGTAAATGGCCCGCCTGGCATTATGCCCAGTACATGACCTTATGGGACTTTCCTACTTGGCAG
TACATCTACGTATTAGTCATCGCTATTACCATGGTCGAGGTGAGCCCCACGTTCTGCTTCACTCTCCCCA
TCTCCCCCCCCTCCCCACCCCCAATTTTGTATTTATTTATTTTTTAATTATTTTGTGCAGCGATGGGGGC
GGGGGGGGGGGGGGGGCGCGCCRGGGGGGGGGGGGGGGGGSGRGGGGSGGGGSGGGGSGAGGCGGAGAGG
TGCGGCGGCAGCCAATCAGAGCGGCGCGCTCCGAAAGTTTCCTTTTATGGCGAGGCGGCGGCGGCGGCGG
CCCTATAAAAAGCGAAGCGCGCGGCGGGCGGGAGTCGCTGCGCGCTGCCTTCGCCCCGTGCCCCGCTCCG
CCGCCGCCTCGCGCCGCCCGCCCCGGCTCTGACTGACCGCGTTACTCCCACAGGTGAGCGGGCGGGACGG
CCCTTCTCCTCCGGGCTGTAATTAGCGCTTGGTTTAATGACGGCTTGTTTCTTTTCTGTGGCTGCGTGAA
AGCCTTGAGGGGCTCCGGGAGGGCCCTTTGTGCGGGGGGAGCGGCTCGGGGGGTGCGTGCGTGTGTGTGT
GCGTGGGGAGCGCCGCGTGCGGCTCCGCGCTGCCCGGCGGCTGTGAGCGCTGCGGGCGCGGCGCGGGGCT
TTGTGCGCTCCGCAGTGTGCGCGAGGGGAGCGCGGCCGGGGGCGGTGCCCCGCGGTGCGGGGGGGGCTGC
GAGGGGAACAAAGGCTGCGTGCGGGGTGTGTGCGTGGGGGGGTGAGCAGGGGGTGTGGGCGCGTCGGTCG
GGCTGCAACCCCCCCTGCACCCCCCTCCCCGAGTTGCTGAGCACGGCCCGGCTTCGGGTGCGGGGCTCCG
TACGGGGCGTGGCGCGGGGCTCGCCGTGCCGGGCGGGGGGTGGCGGCAGGTGGGGGTGCCGGGCGGGGCG
GGGCCGCCTCGGGCCGGGGAGGGCTCGGGGGAGGGGCGCGGCGGCCCCCGGAGCGCCGGCGGCTGTCGAG
GCGCGGCGAGCCGCAGCCATTGCCTTTTATGGTAATCGTGCGAGAGGGCGCAGGGACTTCCTTTGTCCCA
AATCTGTGCGGAGCCGAAATCTGGGAGGCGCCGCCGCACCCCCTCTAGCGGGCGCGGGGCGAAGCGGTGC
GGCGCCGGCAGGAAGGAAATGGGCGGGGAGGGCCTTCGTGCGTCGCCGCGCCGCCGTCCCCTTCTCCCTC
TCCAGCCTCGGGGCTGTCCGCGGGGGGACGGCTGCCTTCGGGGGGGACGGGGCAGGGCGGGGTTCGGCTT
CTGGCGTGTGACCGGCGGCTCTAGAGCCTCTGCTAACCATGTTCATGCCTTCTTCTTTTTCCTACAGCTC
CTGGGCAACGTGCTGGTTATTGTGCTGTCTCATCATTTTGGCAAAGAATTCCTCGATCGACGGTATCGAT
GCCACCATGGCTAGCTGGAGCCACCCGCAGTTCGAGAAAGGTGGAGGTGCCCGAGGTGGATCGGGAGGTG
GATCGTGGAGCCACCCGCAGTTCGAAAAAGGATTCGATTACAAGGATGACGATGACAAGGGTACCGAGAC
CGACCTCAACAGCCAGGACCGTAAAGACCTCGACAAGTTCATTAAGTTTTTCGCCCTCAAGACCGTGCAG
GTGATCGTGCAGGCCCGGCTGGGAGAGAAAATCTGCACACGCAGCTCCTCTTCACCCACCGGTTCTGACT
GGTTCAACCTGGCTATTAAGGATATCCCTGAAGTGACTCACGAAGCAAAGAAAGCACTCGCTGGACAGCT
GCCAGCAGTGGGTCGTTCAATGTGTGTCGAGATCTCCCTGAAGACATCTGAAGGAGACTCAATGGAGCTC
GAAATTTGGTGCCTGGAGATGAACGAAAAGTGTGATAAAGAGATCAAAGTGAGCTACACCGTCTATAATC
GTCTGTCCCTGCTCCTGAAATCTCTCCTGGCCATCACTCGGGTGACACCTGCTTACCGCCTCAGTAGGAA
GCAGGGTCATGAATATGTGATTCTGTACGATATCTATTTCGGCGAGGTCCAGCTCTCCGGACTGGGTGAA
GGCTTTCAGACTGTGCGTGTCGGAACCGTGGGAACTCCAGTCGGCACAATTACCCTCTCTTGCGCATACC
GTATCAATCTGGCCTTCATGTCATAACTCGAGGAATTCACTCCTCAGGTGCAGGCTGCCTATCAGAAGGT
GGTGGCTGGTGTGGCCAATGCCCTGGCTCACAAATACCACTGAGATCTTTTTCCCTCTGCCAAAAATTAT
GGGGACATCATGAAGCCCCTTGAGCATCTGACTTCTGGCTAATAAAGGAAATTTATTTTCATTGCAATAG
TGTGTTGGAATTTTTTGTGTCTCTCACTCGGAAGGACATATGGGAGGGCAAATCATTTAAAACATCAGAA
TGAGTATTTGGTTTAGAGTTTGGCAACATATGCCCATATGCTGGCTGCCATGAACAAAGGTTGGCTATAA
AGAGGTCATCAGTATATGAAACAGCCCCCTGCTGTCCATTCCTTATTCCATAGAAAAGCCTTGACTTGAG
GTTAGATTTTTTTTATATTTTGTTTTGTGTTATTTTTTTCTTTAACATCCCTAAAATTTTCCTTACATGT
TTTACTAGCCAGATTTTTCCTCCTCTCCTGACTACTCCCAGTCATAGCTGTCCCTCTTCTCTTATGGAGA
TCCCTCGACCTGCAGCCCAAGCTTGGCGTAATCATGGTCATAGCTGTTTCCTGTGTGAAATTGTTATCCG
CTCACAATTCCACACAACATACGAGCCGGAAGCATAAAGTGTAAAGCCTGGGGTGCCTAATGAGTGAGCT
AACTCACATTAATTGCGTTGCGCTCACTGCCCGCTTTCCAGTCGGGAAACCTGTCGTGCCAGCGGATCCG
CATCTCAATTAGTCAGCAACCATAGTCCCGCCCCTAACTCCGCCCATCCCGCCCCTAACTCCGCCCAGTT
CCGCCCATTCTCCGCCCCATGGCTGACTAATTTTTTTTATTTATGCAGAGGCCGAGGCCGCCTCGGCCTC
TGAGCTATTCCAGAAGTAGTGAGGAGGCTTTTTTGGAGGCCTAGGCTTTTGCAAAAAGCTAACTTGTTTA
TTGCAGCTTATAATGGTTACAAATAAAGCAATAGCATCACAAATTTCACAAATAAAGCATTTTTTTCACT
GCATTCTAGTTGTGGTTTGTCCAAACTCATCAATGTATCTTATCATGTCTGGATCCGCTGCATTAATGAA
TCGGCCAACGCGCGGGGAGAGGCGGTTTGCGTATTGGGCGCTCTTCCGCTTCCTCGCTCACTGACTCGCT
GCGCTCGGTCGTTCGGCTGCGGCGAGCGGTATCAGCTCACTCAAAGGCGGTAATACGGTTATCCACAGAA
TCAGGGGATAACGCAGGAAAGAACATGTGAGCAAAAGGCCAGCAAAAGGCCAGGAACCGTAAAAAGGCCG
CGTTGCTGGCGTTTTTCCATAGGCTCCGCCCCCCTGACGAGCATCACAAAAATCGACGCTCAAGTCAGAG
GTGGCGAAACCCGACAGGACTATAAAGATACCAGGCGTTTCCCCCTGGAAGCTCCCTCGTGCGCTCTCCT
GTTCCGACCCTGCCGCTTACCGGATACCTGTCCGCCTTTCTCCCTTCGGGAAGCGTGGCGCTTTCTCATA
GCTCACGCTGTAGGTATCTCAGTTCGGTGTAGGTCGTTCGCTCCAAGCTGGGCTGTGTGCACGAACCCCC
CGTTCAGCCCGACCGCTGCGCCTTATCCGGTAACTATCGTCTTGAGTCCAACCCGGTAAGACACGACTTA
TCGCCACTGGCAGCAGCCACTGGTAACAGGATTAGCAGAGCGAGGTATGTAGGCGGTGCTACAGAGTTCT
TGAAGTGGTGGCCTAACTACGGCTACACTAGAAGAACAGTATTTGGTATCTGCGCTCTGCTGAAGCCAGT
TACCTTCGGAAAAAGAGTTGGTAGCTCTTGATCCGGCAAACAAACCACCGCTGGTAGCGGTGGTTTTTTT
GTTTGCAAGCAGCAGATTACGCGCAGAAAAAAAGGATCTCAAGAAGATCCTTTGATCTTTTCTACGGGGT
CTGACGCTCAGTGGAACGAAAACTCACGTTAAGGGATTTTGGTCATGAGATTATCAAAAAGGATCTTCAC
CTAGATCCTTTTAAATTAAAAATGAAGTTTTAAATCAATCTAAAGTATATATGAGTAAACTTGGTCTGAC
AGTTACCAATGCTTAATCAGTGAGGCACCTATCTCAGCGATCTGTCTATTTCGTTCATCCATAGTTGCCT
GACTCCCCGTCGTGTAGATAACTACGATACGGGAGGGCTTACCATCTGGCCCCAGTGCTGCAATGATACC
GCGAGACCCACGCTCACCGGCTCCAGATTTATCAGCAATAAACCAGCCAGCCGGAAGGGCCGAGCGCAGA
AGTGGTCCTGCAACTTTATCCGCCTCCATCCAGTCTATTAATTGTTGCCGGGAAGCTAGAGTAAGTAGTT
CGCCAGTTAATAGTTTGCGCAACGTTGTTGCCATTGCTACAGGCATCGTGGTGTCACGCTCGTCGTTTGG
TATGGCTTCATTCAGCTCCGGTTCCCAACGATCAAGGCGAGTTACATGATCCCCCATGTTGTGCAAAAAA
GCGGTTAGCTCCTTCGGTCCTCCGATCGTTGTCAGAAGTAAGTTGGCCGCAGTGTTATCACTCATGGTTA
TGGCAGCACTGCATAATTCTCTTACTGTCATGCCATCCGTAAGATGCTTTTCTGTGACTGGTGAGTACTC
AACCAAGTCATTCTGAGAATAGTGTATGCGGCGACCGAGTTGCTCTTGCCCGGCGTCAATACGGGATAAT
ACCGCGCCACATAGCAGAACTTTAAAAGTGCTCATCATTGGAAAACGTTCTTCGGGGCGAAAACTCTCAA
GGATCTTACCGCTGTTGAGATCCAGTTCGATGTAACCCACTCGTGCACCCAACTGATCTTCAGCATCTTT
TACTTTCACCAGCGTTTCTGGGTGAGCAAAAACAGGAAGGCAAAATGCCGCAAAAAAGGGAATAAGGGCG
ACACGGAAATGTTGAATACTCATACTCTTCCTTTTTCAATATTATTGAAGCATTTATCAGGGTTATTGTC
TCATGAGCGGATACATATTTGAATGTATTTAGAAAAATAAACAAATAGGGGTTCCGCGCACATTTCCCCG
AAAAGTGCCACCTGG
