>Addgene plasmid #188104 | pCAG-OSF-ATG13 (2-197)-R153D | depositor partial sequence | sequence record 364966 | ATG13 (2-197)-R153D (kpnI/xhoI)
GAGACCGACCTCAACAGCCAGGACCGTAAAGACCTCGACAAGTTCATTAAGTTTTTCGCCCTCAAGACCG
TGCAGGTGATCGTGCAGGCCCGGCTGGGAGAGAAAATCTGCACACGCAGCTCCTCTTCACCCACCGGTTC
TGACTGGTTCAACCTGGCTATTAAGGATATCCCTGAAGTGACTCACGAAGCAAAGAAAGCACTCGCTGGA
CAGCTGCCAGCAGTGGGTCGTTCAATGTGTGTCGAGATCTCCCTGAAGACATCTGAAGGAGACTCAATGG
AGCTCGAAATTTGGTGCCTGGAGATGAACGAAAAGTGTGATAAAGAGATCAAAGTGAGCTACACCGTCTA
TAATCGTCTGTCCCTGCTCCTGAAATCTCTCCTGGCCATCACTCGGGTGACACCTGCTTACCGCCTCAGT
AGGAAGCAGGGTCATGAATATGTGATTCTGTACGATATCTATTTCGGCGAGGTCCAGCTCTCCGGACTGG
GTGAAGGCTTTCAGACTGTGCGTGTCGGTACCGTGGGAACTCCAGTCGGCACAATTACCCTCTCTTGCGC
ATACCGTATCAATCTGGCCTTCATGTCATAA
